Addgene plasmid #52288: pBacPak-HA-E(y)2
Purpose: Expresses Drosophila E(y)2
Depositing lab: Jerry Workman. Depositing organization: Stowers Institute for Medical Research. Publication: Loss of Drosophila Ataxin-7, a SAGA subunit, reduces H2B ubiquitination and leads to neural and retinal degeneration. Mohan RD, Dialynas G, Weake VM, Liu J, Martin-Brown S, Florens L, Washburn MP, Workman JL, Abmayr SM. Genes Dev. 2014 Feb 1;28(3):259-72. doi: 10.1101/gad.225151.113. PubMed 24493646.
Backbone
  Vector backbone: pBacPak
  Total vector size (bp): 5860
  Vector type: Insect Expression
Growth in bacteria
  Bacterial resistance: Ampicillin, 100 μg/mL
  Growth temperature: 37°C
  Growth strain: DH5alpha
  Copy number: Unknown
Gene/Insert
  Gene/Insert name: E(y)2 (alt names: ENY2; CG15191)
  Species: D. melanogaster (fly)
  Insert size (bp): 306
  Entrez Gene: e(y)2 (a.k.a. Dmel_CG15191, CG15191, Dmel\CG15191, E(y)2, ENY2, LBC, Sus1, d, dE(y)2, dENY2, e(y)[2], e(y2))
  Tag / fusion protein: HA (N terminal on backbone)
Terms and licenses: Academic/Nonprofit Terms; Industry Terms: Not Available to Industry
How to cite: pBacPak-HA-E(y)2 was a gift from Jerry Workman (Addgene plasmid # 52288 ; http://n2t.net/addgene:52288 ; RRID:Addgene_52288)
