[The description below was written by a language model from this plasmid's Addgene catalogue record and pLannotate feature annotations shown in this document.]
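Description:
pBacPak-HA-E(y)2 is a 5,860 bp baculovirus transfer vector built on the pBacPak backbone for expressing Drosophila melanogaster E(y)2 (also called ENY2, CG15191) in insect cells. In E. coli it is maintained through a high-copy ColE1/pUC-type origin and selected with ampicillin via the β-lactamase gene and its native promoter. An M13 phage origin is also present, which can support single-stranded DNA production. Short annotated fragments of bom, rop and lacI appear to be backbone remnants rather than functional elements.

The expression cassette is driven by the polyhedrin promoter of Autographa californica nucleopolyhedrovirus, a very strong promoter active in the very late phase of infection. Downstream lies an HA epitope supplied by the backbone; it was picked up only as a short match to a 3xHA feature, which fits the single N-terminal HA tag listed in the catalogue. The roughly 300 bp E(y)2 coding sequence follows. The cassette is flanked on one side by lef2 and ORF603 sequences and on the other by the ORF1629 recombination region. These viral homology arms allow the plasmid to recombine with baculovirus genomic DNA in co-transfected insect cells, placing the tagged gene at the polyhedrin locus and yielding recombinant virus.

E(y)2 is a small subunit of the SAGA transcriptional coactivator, where it belongs to the module that deubiquitinates histone H2B, and it also acts in mRNA export through the AMEX complex. The construct was deposited in connection with work on Drosophila Ataxin-7 and SAGA-dependent H2B deubiquitination. It is suited to producing HA-tagged E(y)2 from infected insect cells, although the record states only that it expresses the protein.
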