Features (pLannotate 1.2.2; 15 found; start..end, strand, type, name):
    327..451     +  CDS            lef2: baculovirus late expression factor 2
    489..1094    +  CDS            ORF603: baculovirus ORF603 protein
   1158..1249    +  promoter       polyhedrin promoter: polh from Autographa californica; promoter for the baculovirus polyhedrin gene
   1268..1284    +  CDS            3xHA (fragment): three tandem HA epitope tags
   1328..1630    +  CDS            e(y)2: ENY2_DROME - Also known as ENY2. Experimental evidence at protein level: Swiss-Prot protein existence level 1. Involved in mRNA export coupled transcription activation by association with both the AMEX and the SAGA complexes. The SAGA complex is a multiprotein complex that activates transcription by remodeling chromatin and mediating histone acetylation and deubiquitination. Within the SAGA complex, participates in a subcomplex that specifically deubiquitinates histone H2B. The SAGA complex is recruited to specific gene promoters by activators, where it is required for transcription. Required
   1659..3016    +  misc_recomb    baculovirus recombination region (ORF1629): contains part of ORF1629
   3014..3091    -  CDS            P61 (fragment): P78_NPVAC - Experimental evidence at protein level: Swiss-Prot protein existence level 1. Plays a role in the transport of the nucleocapsids from the cytoplasm toward the host nucleus together with the host actin- polymerizing Arp2/3 complex. From Autographa californica nuclear polyhedrosis virus (AcMNPV).
   3093..3144    -  misc_feature   bom (fragment): basis of mobility region from pBR322
   3163..3543    +  rep_origin     M13 ori (sequence partly withheld): M13 bacteriophage origin of replication; arrow indicates direction of (+) strand synthesis
   3619..3668    -  misc_feature   bom (fragment): basis of mobility region from pBR322
   3770..3805    -  CDS            rop (fragment): Rop protein, which maintains plasmids at low copy number; rop
   3900..4004    +  promoter       AmpR promoter: bla
   4005..4865    +  CDS            AmpR: β-lactamase; bla; confers resistance to ampicillin, carbenicillin, and related antibiotics
   5036..5624    +  rep_origin     ori: high-copy-number ColE1/pMB1/pBR322/pUC origin of replication
   5807..5860    +  CDS            lacI (fragment): lac repressor; lacI; The lac repressor binds to the lac operator to inhibit transcription in E. coli. This inhibition can be relieved by adding lactose or isopropyl-β-D-thiogalactopyranoside (IPTG).
>Addgene plasmid #52288 | pBacPak-HA-E(y)2 | depositor full sequence | sequence record 80833 | pBacPak-HA-E(y)2 sequence 5860 bps
AACGGCTCCGCCCACTATTAATGAAATTAAAAATTCCAATTTTAAAAAACGCAGCAAGAGAAACATTTGT
ATGAAAGAATGCGTAGAAGGAAAGAAAAATGTCGTCGACATGCTGAACAACAAGATTAATATGCCTCCGT
GTATAAAAAAAATATTGAACGATTTGAAAGAAAACAATGTACCGCGCGGCGGTATGTACAGGAAGAGGTT
TATACTAAACTGTTACATTGCAAACGTGGTTTCGTGTGCCAAGTGTGAAAACCGATGTTTAATCAAGGCT
CTGACGCATTTCTACAACCACGACTCCAAGTGTGTGGGTGAAGTCATGCATCTTTTAATCAAATCCCAAG
ATGTGTATAAACCACCAAACTGCCAAAAAATGAAAACTGTCGACAAGCTCTGTCCGTTTGCTGGCAACTG
CAAGGGTCTCAATCCTATTTGTAATTATTGAATAATAAAACAATTATAAATGCTAAATTTGTTTTTTATT
AACGATACAAACCAAACGCAACAAGAACATTTGTAGTATTATCTATAATTGAAAACGCGTAGTTATAATC
GCTGAGGTAATATTTAAAATCATTTTCAAATGATTCACAGTTAATTTGCGACAATATAATTTTATTTTCA
CATAAACTAGACGCCTTGTCGTCTTCTTCTTCGTATTCCTTCTCTTTTTCATTTTTCTCCTCATAAAAAT
TAACATAGTTATTATCGTATCCATATATGTATCTATCGTATAGAGTAAATTTTTTGTTGTCATAAATATA
TATGTCTTTTTTAATGGGGTGTATAGTACCGCTGCGCATAGTTTTTCTGTAATTTACAACAGTGCTATTT
TCTGGTAGTTCTTCGGAGTGTGTTGCTTTAATTATTAAATTTATATAATCAATGAATTTGGGATCGTCGG
TTTTGTACAATATGTTGCCGGCATAGTACGCAGCTTCTTCTAGTTCAATTACACCATTTTTTAGCAGCAC
CGGATTAACATAACTTTCCAAAATGTTGTACGAACCGTTAAACAAAAACAGTTCACCTCCCTTTTCTATA
CTATTGTCTGCGAGCAGTTGTTTGTTGTTAAAAATAACAGCCATTGTAATGAGACGCACAAACTAATATC
ACAAACTGGAAATGTCTATCAATATATAGTTGCTGATATCATGGAGATAATTAAAATGATAACCATCTCG
CAAATAAATAAGTATTTTACTGTTTTCGTAACAGTTTTGTAATAAAAAAACCTATAAATACGGAGGCTAG
CACCATGTACCCATATGATGTCCCTGATTACGCATATCCTTACGACGTACCAGACTATGCTCTCGAGATG
AGCACTTCCGGCGCAGTTGATCAGTACACGGTGCTAACCGGCGACCGTTCCAAGATCAAGGATTTGCTCT
GCAGCCGCCTTACGGAATGTGGCTGGCGGGACGAGGTGCGTCTGATGTGCCGCAACATCCTGATGGAGAA
GGGCACCAACAACAGCTTCACCGTAGAGCAGCTGATCGCCGAGGTAACACCCAAGGCACGCACCCTGGTC
CCGGATGCCGTCAAAAAGGAGCTGCTTATGAAGATACGCACCATTCTCACGGAAATTGAGGAGGAACCCG
ATGAGCCAGAGGACGAATCCTAAGCGGCCGCTTAATTAATTGATCCGGGTTATTAGTACATTTATTAAGC
GCTAGATTCTGTGCGTTGTTGATTTACAGACAATTGTTGTACGTATTTTAATAATTCATTAAATTTATAA
TCTTTAGGGTGGTATGTTAGAGCGAAAATCAAATGATTTTCAGCGTCTTTATATCTGAATTTAAATATTA
AATCCTCAATAGATTTGTAAAATAGGTTTCGATTAGTTTCAAACAAGGGTTGTTTTTCCGAACCGATGGC
TGGACTATCTAATGGATTTTCGCTCAACGCCACAAAACTTGCCAAATCTTGTAGCAGCAATCTAGCTTTG
TCGATATTCGTTTGTGTTTTGTTTTGTAATAAAGGTTCGACGTCGTTCAAAATATTATGCGCTTTTGTAT
TTCTTTCATCACTGTCGTTAGTGTACAATTGACTCGACGTAAACACGTTAAATAAAGCTTGGACATATTT
AACATCGGGCGTGTTAGCTTTATTAGGCCGATTATCGTCGTCGTCCCAACCCTCGTCGTTAGAAGTTGCT
TCCGAAGACGATTTTGCCATAGCCACACGACGCCTATTAATTGTGTCGGCTAACACGTCCGCGATCAAAT
TTGTAGTTGAGCTTTTTGGAATTATTTCTGATTGCGGGCGTTTTTGGGCGGGTTTCAATCTAACTGTGCC
CGATTTTAATTCAGACAACACGTTAGAAAGCGATGGTGCAGGCGGTGGTAACATTTCAGACGGCAAATCT
ACTAATGGCGGCGGTGGTGGAGCTGATGATAAATCTACCATCGGTGGAGGCGCAGGCGGGGCTGGCGGCG
GAGGCGGAGGCGGAGGTGGTGGCGGTGATGCAGACGGCGGTTTAGGCTCAAATGTCTCTTTAGGCAACAC
AGTCGGCACCTCAACTATTGTACTGGTTTCGGGCGCCGTTTTTGGTTTGACCGGTCTGAGACGAGTGCGA
TTTTTTTCGTTTCTAATAGCTTCCAACAATTGTTGTCTGTCGTCTAAAGGTGCAGCGGGTTGAGGTTCCG
TCGGCATTGGTGGAGCGGGCGGCAATTCAGACATCGATGGTGGTGGTGGTGGTGGAGGCGCTGGAATGTT
AGGCACGGGAGAAGGTGGTGGCGGCGGTGCCGCCGGTATAATTTGTTCTGGTTTAGTTTGTTCGCGCACG
ATTGTGGGCACCGGCGCAGGCGCCGCTGGCTGCACAACGGAAGGTCGTCTGCTTCGAGGCAGCGCTTGGG
GTGGTGGCAATTCAATATTATAATTGGAATACAAATCGTAAAAATCTGCTATAAGCATTGTAATTTCGCT
ATCGTTTACCGTGCCGATATTTAACAACCGCTCAATGTAAGCAATTGTATTGTAAAGAGATTGTCTCAAG
CTCGGATCGATCCCGCACGCCGATAACAAGCCTTTTCATTTTTACTACAGCATTGTAGTGGCGAGACACT
TCGCTGTCGTCGCCTGATGCGGTATTTTCTCCTTACGCATCTGTGCGGTATTTCACACCGCATA
[142 nt withheld, positions 3145-3286]
C
[141 nt withheld, positions 3288-3428]
CCTTTGACGTTGGAGTCCACGTTCTTT
[37 nt withheld, positions 3456-3492]
ACCCTATCTCGGGCTATTCTTTTGATTTATAAGGGATTTTGCCGATTTCGGCCTATTGGTTAAAAAATGA
GCTGATTTAACAAAAATTTAACGCGAATTTTAACAAAATATTAACGTTTACAATTTTATGGTGCACTCTC
AGTACAATCTGCTCTGATGCCGCATAGTTAAGCCAGCCCCGACACCCGCCAACACCCGCTGACGCGCCCT
GACGGGCTTGTCTGCTCCCGGCATCCGCTTACAGACAAGCTGTGACCGTCTCCGGGAGCTGCATGTGTCA
GAGGTTTTCACCGTCATCACCGAAACGCGCGAGACGAAAGGGCCTCGTGATACGCCTATTTTTATAGGTT
AATGTCATGATAATAATGGTTTCTTAGACGTCAGGTGGCACTTTTCGGGGAAATGTGCGCGGAACCCCTA
TTTGTTTATTTTTCTAAATACATTCAAATATGTATCCGCTCATGAGACAATAACCCTGATAAATGCTTCA
ATAATATTGAAAAAGGAAGAGTATGAGTATTCAACATTTCCGTGTCGCCCTTATTCCCTTTTTTGCGGCA
TTTTGCCTTCCTGTTTTTGCTCACCCAGAAACGCTGGTGAAAGTAAAAGATGCTGAAGATCAGTTGGGTG
CACGAGTGGGTTACATCGAACTGGATCTCAACAGCGGTAAGATCCTTGAGAGTTTTCGCCCCGAAGAACG
TTTTCCAATGATGAGCACTTTTAAAGTTCTGCTATGTGGCGCGGTATTATCCCGTATTGACGCCGGGCAA
GAGCAACTCGGTCGCCGCATACACTATTCTCAGAATGACTTGGTTGAGTACTCACCAGTCACAGAAAAGC
ATCTTACGGATGGCATGACAGTAAGAGAATTATGCAGTGCTGCCATAACCATGAGTGATAACACTGCGGC
CAACTTACTTCTGACAACGATCGGAGGACCGAAGGAGCTAACCGCTTTTTTGCACAACATGGGGGATCAT
GTAACTCGCCTTGATCGTTGGGAACCGGAGCTGAATGAAGCCATACCAAACGACGAGCGTGACACCACGA
TGCCTGTAGCAATGGCAACAACGTTGCGCAAACTATTAACTGGCGAACTACTTACTCTAGCTTCCCGGCA
ACAATTAATAGACTGGATGGAGGCGGATAAAGTTGCAGGACCACTTCTGCGCTCGGCCCTTCCGGCTGGC
TGGTTTATTGCTGATAAATCTGGAGCCGGTGAGCGTGGGTCTCGCGGTATCATTGCAGCACTGGGGCCAG
ATGGTAAGCCCTCCCGTATCGTAGTTATCTACACGACGGGGAGTCAGGCAACTATGGATGAACGAAATAG
ACAGATCGCTGAGATAGGTGCCTCACTGATTAAGCATTGGTAACTGTCAGACCAAGTTTACTCATATATA
CTTTAGATTGATTTAAAACTTCATTTTTAATTTAAAAGGATCTAGGTGAAGATCCTTTTTGATAATCTCA
TGACCAAAATCCCTTAACGTGAGTTTTCGTTCCACTGAGCGTCAGACCCCGTAGAAAAGATCAAAGGATC
TTCTTGAGATCCTTTTTTTCTGCGCGTAATCTGCTGCTTGCAAACAAAAAAACCACCGCTACCAGCGGTG
GTTTGTTTGCCGGATCAAGAGCTACCAACTCTTTTTCCGAAGGTAACTGGCTTCAGCAGAGCGCAGATAC
CAAATACTGTCCTTCTAGTGTAGCCGTAGTTAGGCCACCACTTCAAGAACTCTGTAGCACCGCCTACATA
CCTCGCTCTGCTAATCCTGTTACCAGTGGCTGCTGCCAGTGGCGATAAGTCGTGTCTTACCGGGTTGGAC
TCAAGACGATAGTTACCGGATAAGGCGCAGCGGTCGGGCTGAACGGGGGGTTCGTGCACACAGCCCAGCT
TGGAGCGAACGACCTACACCGAACTGAGATACCTACAGCGTGAGCTATGAGAAAGCGCCACGCTTCCCGA
AGGGAGAAAGGCGGACAGGTATCCGGTAAGCGGCAGGGTCGGAACAGGAGAGCGCACGAGGGAGCTTCCA
GGGGGAAACGCCTGGTATCTTTATAGTCCTGTCGGGTTTCGCCACCTCTGACTTGAGCGTCGATTTTTGT
GATGCTCGTCAGGGGGGCGGAGCCTATGGAAAAACGCCAGCAACGCGGCCTTTTTACGGTTCCTGGCCTT
TTGCTGGCCTTTTGCTCACATGTTCTTTCCTGCGTTATCCCCTGATTCTGTGGATAACCGTATTACCGCC
TTTGAGTGAGCTGATACCGCTCGCCGCAGCCGAACGACCGAGCGCAGCGAGTCAGTGAGCGAGGAAGCGG
AAGAGCGCCCAATACGCAAACCGCCTCTCCCCGCGCGTTGGCCGATTCATTAATGCAG
