>Addgene plasmid #52288 | pBacPak-HA-E(y)2 | addgene partial sequence | sequence record 83251 | Polyhedrin-F 5'-AAATGATAACCATCTCGC-3'
CTGTTTTCGTAACAGTTTTGTAATAAAAAAACCTATAAATACGGAGGCTAGCACCATGTACCCATATGAT
GTCCCTGATTACGCATATCCTTACGACGTACCAGACTATGCTCTCGAGATGAGCACTTCCGGCGCAGTTG
ATCAGTACACGGTGCTAACCGGCGACCGTTCCAAGATCAAGGATTTGCTCTGCAGCCGCCTTACGGAATG
TGGCTGGCGGGACGAGGTGCGTCTGATGTGCCGCAACATCCTGATGGAGAAGGGCACCAACAACAGCTTC
ACCGTAGAGCAGCTGATCGCCGAGGTAACACCCAAGGCACGCACCCTGGTCCCGGATGCCGTCAAAAAGG
AGCTGCTTATGAAGATACGCACCATTCTCACGGAAATTGAGGAGGAACCCGATGAGCCAGAGGACGAATC
CTAAGCGGCCGCTTAATTAATTGATCCGGGTTATTAGTACATTTATTAAGCGCTAGATTCTGTGCGTTGT
TGATTTACAGACAATTGTTGTACGTATTTTAATAATTCATTAAATTTATAATCTTTAGGGTGGTATGTTA
GAGCGAAAATCAAATGATTTTCAGCGTCTTTATATCTGAATTTAAATATTAAATCCTCAATAGATTTGTA
AAATAGGTTTCGATTAGTTTCAAACAAGGGTTGTTTTTCCGAACCGATGGCTGGACTATCTAATGGATTT
TCGCTCAACGCCACAAAACTTGCCAAATCTTGTAGCAGCAATCTAGCTTTGTCGATATTCGTTTGTGTTT
TGTTTTGTAATAAAGGTTCGACGTCGTTCAAAATATTATGCGCTTTTGTATTTCTTTCATCACTGTCGTT
AGTGTACAATTGACTCGACGTAAACACGTTAAATAAAGCTTGGACATATTTAACATCGGGCGTGTTAGCT
TTATTAGGCCGATTATCGTCGTCGTCCCAACCCTCGTCGTTAGAAGTTGCTTCCGAAGACGATTTTGCCA
TAGCCACACGACGCCTATTAATTGTGTCGGCTAACACGTCCGCGATCAAATTTGTAGTTGAGCTTTTTGG
AATTATTTCTGA
